Addgene plasmid #31482: pCVL Traffic Light Reporter 1.1 (Sce target) Ef1a Puro
Depositing lab: Andrew Scharenberg. Depositing organization: University of Washington. Publication: Tracking genome engineering outcome at individual DNA breakpoints. Certo MT, Ryu BY, Annis JE, Garibov M, Jarjour J, Rawlings DJ, Scharenberg AM. Nat Methods. 2011 Jul 10;8(8):671-6. doi: 10.1038/nmeth.1648. PubMed 21743461.
Backbone
  Vector backbone: pCVL
  Backbone size w/o insert (bp): 5000
  Vector type: Lentiviral
  Selectable markers: Puromycin
Growth in bacteria
  Bacterial resistance: Ampicillin, 100 μg/mL
  Growth temperature: 37°C
  Growth strain: NEB Stable
  Copy number: Low Copy
Gene/Insert
  Gene/Insert name: Traffic Light Reporter 1.1 (Sce Target) EF Puro
  Insert size (bp): 2803
  Mutation: mCherry has M9S and M16L mutations. This is what the ".1" means.
  Cloning method: Restriction Enzyme
  Sequencing primers: 5′ n/a
Terms and licenses: Academic/Nonprofit Terms; Industry Terms: Not Available to Industry
How to cite: pCVL Traffic Light Reporter 1.1 (Sce target) Ef1a Puro was a gift from Andrew Scharenberg (Addgene plasmid # 31482 ; http://n2t.net/addgene:31482 ; RRID:Addgene_31482)
