[The description below was written by a language model from this plasmid's Addgene catalogue record and pLannotate feature annotations shown in this document.]
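Description:
pCVL Traffic Light Reporter 1.1 (Sce target) Ef1a Puro is a self-inactivating HIV-1-based lentiviral transfer plasmid of about 7.9 kb, built on the pCVL backbone. It is propagated in E. coli through a ColE1/pUC-type origin with ampicillin selection. The catalogue lists it as low copy and names a recombination-tolerant strain, as is common for LTR-containing vectors. An RSV promoter fused to a truncated 5' LTR drives the viral genome, which makes genomic RNA production Tat-independent. Downstream lie the Ψ packaging signal with a partial gag sequence, the RRE for Rev-dependent nuclear export, and a cPPT/CTS. At the 3' end, a WPRE precedes a ΔU3 LTR that carries a loxP site, followed by a bGH polyadenylation signal. The depositor sequence and the repository's sequencing result are the same length and show the same 24 features in opposite orientations.

The payload is the Traffic Light Reporter. An SFFV promoter drives an EGFP-derived coding region followed by an mCherry coding region. The name indicates a target site for the I-SceI homing endonuclease, although it is not annotated separately in the feature table. The associated publication concerns tracking genome engineering outcomes at individual DNA breakpoints. This fits the reporter's general design, in which the two fluorescent readouts distinguish alternative repair outcomes at a nuclease-induced break, but the record does not detail the reading-frame arrangement. The ".1" in the name denotes M9S and M16L substitutions in mCherry. A separate EF-1α core promoter drives puromycin N-acetyltransferase, allowing selection of transduced mammalian cells that have stably integrated the reporter.
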