Features (pLannotate 1.2.2; 24 found; start..end, strand, type, name):
      9..235     +  promoter       RSV promoter: Rous sarcoma virus enhancer/promoter
    236..416     +  LTR            5' LTR (truncated): truncated 5' long terminal repeat (LTR) from HIV-1
    463..588     +  misc_feature   HIV-1 Ψ: packaging signal of human immunodeficiency virus type 1
    572..910     +  CDS            HIV-1 gag (fragment): gag protein from human immunodeficiency virus 1; gag
   1080..1313    +  misc_feature   RRE: The Rev response element (RRE) of HIV-1 allows for Rev-dependent mRNA export from the nucleus to the cytoplasm.
   1690..1790    +  CDS            Rev (fragment): human immunodeficiency virus 1 (HIV-1) Rev protein; rev; enhances nuclear export of unspliced and incompletely spliced viral mRNAs
   1809..1926    +  misc_feature   cPPT/CTS: central polypurine tract and central termination sequence of HIV-1
   1955..2356    +  promoter       SFFV promoter: spleen focus-forming virus long terminal repeat (LTR) promoter
   2382..3119    +  CDS            EGFP: EGFP is a basic (constitutively fluorescent) green fluorescent protein published in 1996, derived from Aequorea victoria. It is reported to be a rapidly-maturing weak dimer with moderate acid sensitivity.
   3188..3893    +  CDS            mCherry (fragment): monomeric derivative of DsRed fluorescent protein (Shaner et al., 2004) mammalian codon-optimized
   3922..4133    +  promoter       EF-1α core promoter: core promoter for human elongation factor EF-1α
   4149..4748    +  CDS            PuroR: puromycin N-acetyltransferase; pac from Streptomyces alboniger; confers resistance to puromycin
   4762..5350    +  misc_feature   WPRE: woodchuck hepatitis virus posttranscriptional regulatory element
   5367..5386    +  misc_feature   cPPT/CTS (fragment): central polypurine tract and central termination sequence of HIV-1
   5388..5422    +  LTR            3' LTR (ΔU3) (fragment): self-inactivating 3' long terminal repeat (LTR) from HIV-1
   5426..5459    +  protein_bind   loxP: Cre-mediated recombination occurs in the 8-bp core sequence (GCATACAT). Cre recombinase
   5462..5505    -  polyA_signal   SV40 poly(A) signal (fragment): SV40 polyadenylation signal
   5509..5553    -  polyA_signal   SV40 poly(A) signal (fragment): SV40 polyadenylation signal
   5569..5629    +  ncRNA          mir-TAR: Accession: RF00250 - Trans-activation response element (TAR)
   5670..5894    +  polyA_signal   bGH poly(A) signal: bovine growth hormone polyadenylation signal
   5899..5955    -  CDS            lacI (fragment): lac repressor; lacI; The lac repressor binds to the lac operator to inhibit transcription in E. coli. This inhibition can be relieved by adding lactose or isopropyl-β-D-thiogalactopyranoside (IPTG).
   6138..6726    -  rep_origin     ori: high-copy-number ColE1/pMB1/pBR322/pUC origin of replication
   6897..7757    -  CDS            AmpR: β-lactamase; bla; confers resistance to ampicillin, carbenicillin, and related antibiotics
   7758..7862    -  promoter       AmpR promoter: bla
>Addgene plasmid #31482 | pCVL Traffic Light Reporter 1.1 (Sce target) Ef1a Puro | depositor full sequence | sequence record 14417 | Author sequence
GACGTCAATGTAGTCTTATGCAATACTCTTGTAGTCTTGCAACATGGTAACGATGAGTTAGCAACATGCC
TTACAAGGAGAGAAAAAGCACCGTGCATGCCGATTGGTGGAAGTAAGGTGGTACGATCGTGCCTTATTAG
GAAGGCAACAGACGGGTCTGACATGGATTGGACGAACCACTGAATTGCCGCATTGCAGAGATATTGTATT
TAAGTGCCTAGCTCGATACATAAACGGGTCTCTCTGGTTAGACCAGATCTGAGCCTGGGAGCTCTCTGGC
TAACTAGGGAACCCACTGCTTAAGCCTCAATAAAGCTTGCCTTGAGTGCTTCAAGTAGTGTGTGCCCGTC
TGTTGTGTGACTCTGGTAACTAGAGATCCCTCAGACCCTTTTAGTCAGTGTGGAAAATCTCTAGCAGTGG
CGCCCGAACAGGGACTTGAAAGCGAAAGGGAAACCAGAGGAGCTCTCTCGACGCAGGACTCGGCTTGCTG
AAGCGCGCACGGCAAGAGGCGAGGGGCGGCGACTGGTGAGTACGCCAAAAATTTTGACTAGCGGAGGCTA
GAAGGAGAGAGATGGGTGCGAGAGCGTCAGTATTAAGCGGGGGAGAATTAGATCGCGATGGGAAAAAATT
CGGTTAAGGCCAGGGGGAAAGAAAAAATATAAATTAAAACATATAGTATGGGCAAGCAGGGAGCTAGAAC
GATTCGCAGTTAATCCTGGCCTGTTAGAAACATCAGAAGGCTGTAGACAAATACTGGGACAGCTACAACC
ATCCCTTCAGACAGGATCAGAAGAACTTAGATCATTATATAATACAGTAGCAACCCTCTATTGTGTGCAT
CAAAGGATAGAGATAAAAGACACCAAGGAAGCTTTAGACAAGATAGAGGAAGAGCAAAACAAAAGTAAGA
CCACCGCACAGCAAGCGGCCCTGATCTTCAGACCTGGAGGAGGAGATATGAGGGACAATTGGAGAAGTGA
ATTATATAAATATAAAGTAGTAAAAATTGAACCATTAGGAGTAGCACCCACCAAGGCAAAGAGAAGAGTG
GTGCAGAGAGAAAAAAGAGCAGTGGGAATAGGAGCTTTGTTCCTTGGGTTCTTGGGAGCAGCAGGAAGCA
CTATGGGCGCAGCGTCAATGACGCTGACGGTACAGGCCAGACAATTATTGTCTGGTATAGTGCAGCAGCA
GAACAATTTGCTGAGGGCTATTGAGGCGCAACAGCATCTGTTGCAACTCACAGTCTGGGGCATCAAGCAG
CTCCAGGCAAGAATCCTGGCTGTGGAAAGATACCTAAAGGATCAACAGCTCCTGGGGATTTGGGGTTGCT
CTGGAAAACTCATTTGCACCACTGCTGTGCCTTGGAATGCTAGTTGGAGTAATGAATCTCTGGAACAGAT
TTGGAATCACACGACCTGGATGGAGTGGGACAGAGAAATTAACAATTACACAAGCTTAATACACTCCTTA
ATTGAAGAATCGCAAAACCAGCAAGAAAAGAATGAACAAGAATTATTGGAATTAGATAAATGGGCAAGTT
TGTGGAATTGGTTTAACATAACAAATTGGCTGTGGTATATAAAATTATTCATAATGATAGTAGGAGGCTT
GGTAGGTTTAAGAATAGTTTTTGCTGTACTTTCTATAGTGAATAGAGTTAGGCAGGGATATTCACCATTA
TCGTTTCAGACCCACCTCCCAACCCCGAGGGGACCCGACAGGCCCGAAGGAATAGAAGAAGAAGGTGGAG
AGAGAGACAGAGACAGATCCATTCGATTAGTGAACGGATCTCGACGGTATCGGTTAACTTTTAAAAGAAA
AGGGGGGATTGGGGGGTACAGTGCAGGGGAAAGAATAGTAGACATAATAGCAACAGACATACAAACTAAA
GAATTACAAAAACAAATTACAAAAATTCAAAATTTTATCGATTACGCGTCACGTGCTAGCTGCAGTAACG
CCATTTTGCAAGGCATGGAAAAATACCAAACCAAGAATAGAGAAGTTCAGATCAAGGGCGGGTACATGAA
AATAGCTAACGTTGGGCCAAACAGGATATCTGCGGTGAGCAGTTTCGGCCCCGGCCCGGGGCCAAGAACA
GATGGTCACCGCAGTTTCGGCCCCGGCCCGAGGCCAAGAACAGATGGTCCCCAGATATGGCCCAACCCTC
AGCAGTTTCTTAAGACCCATCAGATGTTTCCAGGCTCCCCCAAGGACCTGAAATGACCCTGCGCCTTATT
TGAATTAACCAATCAGCCTGCTTCTCGCTTCTGTTCGCGCGCTTCTGCTTCCCGAGCTCTATAAAAGAGC
TCACAACCCCTCACTCGGCGCGCCAGTCCTCCGACAGACTGAGTCGCCCGGATCGATCCTCGAGCGCCAC
CATGGTGAGCAAGGGCGAGGAGCTGTTCACCGGGGTGGTGCCCATCCTGGTCGAGCTGGACGGCGACGTA
AACGGCCACAAGTTCAGCGTGTCCGGCCTCGACATTACCCTGTTATCCCTACGCAAATAAGAGCTCACCT
ACGGCAAGCTGACCCTGAAGTTCATCTGCACCACCGGCAAGCTGCCCGTGCCCTGGCCCACCCTCGTGAC
CACCCTGACCTACGGCGTGCAGTGCTTCAGCCGCTACCCCGACCACATGAAGCAGCACGACTTCTTCAAG
TCCGCCATGCCCGAAGGCTACGTCCAGGAGCGCACCATCTTCTTCAAGGACGACGGCAACTACAAGACCC
GCGCCGAGGTGAAGTTCGAGGGCGACACCCTGGTGAACCGCATCGAGCTGAAGGGCATCGACTTCAAGGA
GGACGGCAACATCCTGGGGCACAAGCTGGAGTACAACTACAACAGCCACAACGTCTATATCATGGCCGAC
AAGCAGAAGAACGGCATCAAGGTGAACTTCAAGATCCGCCACAACATCGAGGACGGCAGCGTGCAGCTCG
CCGACCACTACCAGCAGAACACCCCCATCGGCGACGGCCCCGTGCTGCTGCCCGACAACCACTACCTGAG
CACCCAGTCCGCCCTGAGCAAAGACCCCAACGAGAAGCGCGATCACATGGTCCTGCTGGAGTTCGTGACC
GCCGCCGGGATCACTCTCGGCATGGACGAGCTGTACAAGTAACTGGATCCGGTGAGGGCAGAGGAAGTCT
TCTAACATGCGGTGACGTGGAGGAGAATCCGGGCCCTGTGAGCAAGGGCGAGGAGGATAACTCCGCCATC
ATCAAGGAGTTCCTGCGCTTCAAGGTGCACATGGAGGGCTCCGTGAACGGCCACGAGTTCGAGATCGAGG
GCGAGGGCGAGGGCCGCCCCTACGAGGGCACCCAGACCGCCAAGCTGAAGGTGACCAAGGGTGGCCCCCT
GCCCTTCGCCTGGGACATCCTGTCCCCTCAGTTCATGTACGGCTCCAAGGCCTACGTGAAGCACCCCGCC
GACATCCCCGACTACTTGAAGCTGTCCTTCCCCGAGGGCTTCAAGTGGGAGCGCGTGATGAACTTCGAGG
ACGGCGGCGTGGTGACCGTGACCCAGGACTCCTCTCTGCAGGACGGCGAGTTCATCTACAAGGTGAAGCT
GCGCGGCACCAACTTCCCCTCCGACGGCCCCGTAATGCAGAAGAAGACCATGGGCTGGGAGGCCTCCTCC
GAGCGGATGTACCCCGAGGACGGCGCCCTGAAGGGCGAGATCAAGCAGAGGCTGAAGCTGAAGGACGGCG
GCCACTACGACGCTGAGGTCAAGACCACCTACAAGGCCAAGAAGCCCGTGCAGCTGCCCGGCGCCTACAA
CGTCAACATCAAGTTGGACATCACCTCCCACAACGAGGACTACACCATCGTGGAACAGTACGAACGCGCC
GAGGGCCGCCACTCCACCGGCGGCATGGACGAGCTGTACAAGTGAATGCAGAGGCTCCGGTGCCCGTCAG
TGGGCAGAGCGCACATCGCCCACAGTCCCCGAGAAGTTGGGGGGAGGGGTCGGCAATTGAACCGGTGCCT
AGAGAAGGTGGCGCGGGGTAAACTGGGAAAGTGATGTCGTGTACTGGCTCCGCCTTTTTCCCGAGGGTGG
GGGAGAACCGTATATAAGTGCAGTAGTCGCCGTGAACGTTCTTTTTCGCAACGGGTTTGCCGCCAGAACA
CAGGATCCTCGAGCCACCATGACCGAGTACAAGCCCACGGTGCGCCTCGCCACCCGCGACGACGTCCCCC
GGGCCGTACGCACCCTCGCCGCCGCGTTCGCCGACTACCCCGCCACGCGCCACACCGTCGACCCGGACCG
CCACATCGAGCGGGTCACCGAGCTGCAAGAACTCTTCCTCACGCGCGTCGGGCTCGACATCGGCAAGGTG
TGGGTCGCGGACGACGGCGCCGCGGTGGCGGTCTGGACCACGCCGGAGAGCGTCGAAGCGGGGGCGGTGT
TCGCCGAGATCGGCCCGCGCATGGCCGAGTTGAGCGGTTCCCGGCTGGCCGCGCAGCAACAGATGGAAGG
CCTCCTGGCGCCGCACCGGCCCAAGGAGCCCGCGTGGTTCCTGGCCACCGTCGGCGTCTCGCCCGACCAC
CAGGGCAAGGGTCTGGGCAGCGCCGTCGTGCTCCCCGGAGTGGAGGCGGCCGAGCGCGCCGGGGTGCCCG
CCTTCCTGGAGACCTCCGCGCCCCGCAACCTCCCCTTCTACGAGCGGCTCGGCTTCACCGTCACCGCCGA
CGTCGAGGTGCCCGAAGGACCGCGCACCTGGTGCATGACCCGCAAGCCCGGTGCCTGAATCTAGTGTCGA
CAATCAACCTCTGGATTACAAAATTTGTGAAAGATTGACTGGTATTCTTAACTATGTTGCTCCTTTTACG
CTATGTGGATACGCTGCTTTAATGCCTTTGTATCATGCTATTGCTTCCCGTATGGCTTTCATTTTCTCCT
CCTTGTATAAATCCTGGTTGCTGTCTCTTTATGAGGAGTTGTGGCCCGTTGTCAGGCAACGTGGCGTGGT
GTGCACTGTGTTTGCTGACGCAACCCCCACTGGTTGGGGCATTGCCACCACCTGTCAGCTCCTTTCCGGG
ACTTTCGCTTTCCCCCTCCCTATTGCCACGGCGGAACTCATCGCCGCCTGCCTTGCCCGCTGCTGGACAG
GGGCTCGGCTGTTGGGCACTGACAATTCCGTGGTGTTGTCGGGGAAGCTGACGTCCTTTCCATGGCTGCT
CGCCTGTGTTGCCACCTGGATTCTGCGCGGGACGTCCTTCTGCTACGTCCCTTCGGCCCTCAATCCAGCG
GACCTTCCTTCCCGCGGCCTGCTGCCGGCTCTGCGGCCTCTTCCGCGTCTTCGCCTTCGCCCTCAGACGA
GTCGGATCTCCCTTTGGGCCGCCTCCCCGCCTGGAATTCGGTACCTTTTTAAAAGAAAAGGGGGGACTGG
AAGGGCTAATTCACTCCCAACGAAGACAAGATATCATAACTTCGTATAGCATACATTATACGAAGTTATA
ATTTATTTGTGAAATTTGTGATGCTATTGCTTTATTTGTAACCATATGTTTATTTGTGAAATTTGTGATG
CTATTGCTTTATTTGTAACCATTGCTTTTTGCTTGTACTGGGTCTCTCTGGTTAGACCAGATCTGAGCCT
GGGAGCTCTCTGGCTAACTAGGGAACCCACTGCTTAAGCCTCAATAAAGCTTGCCTCGACCAGCCTCGAC
TGTGCCTTCTAGTTGCCAGCCATCTGTTGTTTGCCCCTCCCCCGTGCCTTCCTTGACCCTGGAAGGTGCC
ACTCCCACTGTCCTTTCCTAATAAAATGAGGAAATTGCATCGCATTGTCTGAGTAGGTGTCATTCTATTC
TGGGGGGTGGGGTGGGGCAGGACAGCAAGGGGGAGGATTGGGAAGACAATAGCAGGCATGCTGGGGATGC
GGTGGGCTCTATGGCCTGCAGCTGCATTAATGAATCGGCCAACGCGCGGGGAGAGGCGGTTTGCGTATTG
GGCGCTCTTCCGCTTCCTCGCTCACTGACTCGCTGCGCTCGGTCGTTCGGCTGCGGCGAGCGGTATCAGC
TCACTCAAAGGCGGTAATACGGTTATCCACAGAATCAGGGGATAACGCAGGAAAGAACATGTGAGCAAAA
GGCCAGCAAAAGGCCAGGAACCGTAAAAAGGCCGCGTTGCTGGCGTTTTTCCATAGGCTCCGCCCCCCTG
ACGAGCATCACAAAAATCGACGCTCAAGTCAGAGGTGGCGAAACCCGACAGGACTATAAAGATACCAGGC
GTTTCCCCCTGGAAGCTCCCTCGTGCGCTCTCCTGTTCCGACCCTGCCGCTTACCGGATACCTGTCCGCC
TTTCTCCCTTCGGGAAGCGTGGCGCTTTCTCATAGCTCACGCTGTAGGTATCTCAGTTCGGTGTAGGTCG
TTCGCTCCAAGCTGGGCTGTGTGCACGAACCCCCCGTTCAGCCCGACCGCTGCGCCTTATCCGGTAACTA
TCGTCTTGAGTCCAACCCGGTAAGACACGACTTATCGCCACTGGCAGCAGCCACTGGTAACAGGATTAGC
AGAGCGAGGTATGTAGGCGGTGCTACAGAGTTCTTGAAGTGGTGGCCTAACTACGGCTACACTAGAAGGA
CAGTATTTGGTATCTGCGCTCTGCTGAAGCCAGTTACCTTCGGAAAAAGAGTTGGTAGCTCTTGATCCGG
CAAACAAACCACCGCTGGTAGCGGTGGTTTTTTTGTTTGCAAGCAGCAGATTACGCGCAGAAAAAAAGGA
TCTCAAGAAGATCCTTTGATCTTTTCTACGGGGTCTGACGCTCAGTGGAACGAAAACTCACGTTAAGGGA
TTTTGGTCATGAGATTATCAAAAAGGATCTTCACCTAGATCCTTTTAAATTAAAAATGAAGTTTTAAATC
AATCTAAAGTATATATGAGTAAACTTGGTCTGACAGTTACCAATGCTTAATCAGTGAGGCACCTATCTCA
GCGATCTGTCTATTTCGTTCATCCATAGTTGCCTGACTCCCCGTCGTGTAGATAACTACGATACGGGAGG
GCTTACCATCTGGCCCCAGTGCTGCAATGATACCGCGAGACCCACGCTCACCGGCTCCAGATTTATCAGC
AATAAACCAGCCAGCCGGAAGGGCCGAGCGCAGAAGTGGTCCTGCAACTTTATCCGCCTCCATCCAGTCT
ATTAATTGTTGCCGGGAAGCTAGAGTAAGTAGTTCGCCAGTTAATAGTTTGCGCAACGTTGTTGCCATTG
CTACAGGCATCGTGGTGTCACGCTCGTCGTTTGGTATGGCTTCATTCAGCTCCGGTTCCCAACGATCAAG
GCGAGTTACATGATCCCCCATGTTGTGCAAAAAAGCGGTTAGCTCCTTCGGTCCTCCGATCGTTGTCAGA
AGTAAGTTGGCCGCAGTGTTATCACTCATGGTTATGGCAGCACTGCATAATTCTCTTACTGTCATGCCAT
CCGTAAGATGCTTTTCTGTGACTGGTGAGTACTCAACCAAGTCATTCTGAGAATAGTGTATGCGGCGACC
GAGTTGCTCTTGCCCGGCGTCAATACGGGATAATACCGCGCCACATAGCAGAACTTTAAAAGTGCTCATC
ATTGGAAAACGTTCTTCGGGGCGAAAACTCTCAAGGATCTTACCGCTGTTGAGATCCAGTTCGATGTAAC
CCACTCGTGCACCCAACTGATCTTCAGCATCTTTTACTTTCACCAGCGTTTCTGGGTGAGCAAAAACAGG
AAGGCAAAATGCCGCAAAAAAGGGAATAAGGGCGACACGGAAATGTTGAATACTCATACTCTTCCTTTTT
CAATATTATTGAAGCATTTATCAGGGTTATTGTCTCATGAGCGGATACATATTTGAATGTATTTAGAAAA
ATAAACAAATAGGGGTTCCGCGCACATTTCCCCGAAAAGTGCCACCT
