Features (pLannotate 1.2.2; 24 found; start..end, strand, type, name):
    459..515     +  CDS            lacI (fragment): lac repressor; lacI; The lac repressor binds to the lac operator to inhibit transcription in E. coli. This inhibition can be relieved by adding lactose or isopropyl-β-D-thiogalactopyranoside (IPTG).
    520..744     -  polyA_signal   bGH poly(A) signal: bovine growth hormone polyadenylation signal
    783..843     -  ncRNA          mir-TAR: Accession: RF00250 - Trans-activation response element (TAR)
    861..905     +  polyA_signal   SV40 poly(A) signal (fragment): SV40 polyadenylation signal
    909..952     +  polyA_signal   SV40 poly(A) signal (fragment): SV40 polyadenylation signal
    955..988     -  protein_bind   loxP: Cre-mediated recombination occurs in the 8-bp core sequence (GCATACAT). Cre recombinase
    992..1026    -  LTR            3' LTR (ΔU3) (fragment): self-inactivating 3' long terminal repeat (LTR) from HIV-1
   1028..1047    -  misc_feature   cPPT/CTS (fragment): central polypurine tract and central termination sequence of HIV-1
   1064..1652    -  misc_feature   WPRE: woodchuck hepatitis virus posttranscriptional regulatory element
   1666..2265    -  CDS            PuroR: puromycin N-acetyltransferase; pac from Streptomyces alboniger; confers resistance to puromycin
   2281..2492    -  promoter       EF-1α core promoter: core promoter for human elongation factor EF-1α
   2521..3226    -  CDS            mCherry (fragment): monomeric derivative of DsRed fluorescent protein (Shaner et al., 2004) mammalian codon-optimized
   3295..4032    -  CDS            EGFP: EGFP is a basic (constitutively fluorescent) green fluorescent protein published in 1996, derived from Aequorea victoria. It is reported to be a rapidly-maturing weak dimer with moderate acid sensitivity.
   4058..4459    -  promoter       SFFV promoter: spleen focus-forming virus long terminal repeat (LTR) promoter
   4488..4605    -  misc_feature   cPPT/CTS: central polypurine tract and central termination sequence of HIV-1
   4624..4724    -  CDS            Rev (fragment): human immunodeficiency virus 1 (HIV-1) Rev protein; rev; enhances nuclear export of unspliced and incompletely spliced viral mRNAs
   5101..5334    -  misc_feature   RRE: The Rev response element (RRE) of HIV-1 allows for Rev-dependent mRNA export from the nucleus to the cytoplasm.
   5504..5842    -  CDS            HIV-1 gag (fragment): gag protein from human immunodeficiency virus 1; gag
   5826..5951    -  misc_feature   HIV-1 Ψ: packaging signal of human immunodeficiency virus type 1
   5998..6178    -  LTR            5' LTR (truncated): truncated 5' long terminal repeat (LTR) from HIV-1
   6179..6405    -  promoter       RSV promoter: Rous sarcoma virus enhancer/promoter
   6439..6543    +  promoter       AmpR promoter: bla
   6544..7404    +  CDS            AmpR: β-lactamase; bla; confers resistance to ampicillin, carbenicillin, and related antibiotics
   7575..276     +  rep_origin     ori (across the origin): high-copy-number ColE1/pMB1/pBR322/pUC origin of replication
>Addgene plasmid #31482 | pCVL Traffic Light Reporter 1.1 (Sce target) Ef1a Puro | addgene full sequence | sequence record 372907 | Addgene NGS Result
GGCTGAACGGGGGGTTCGTGCACACAGCCCAGCTTGGAGCGAACGACCTACACCGAACTGAGATACCTAC
AGCGTGAGCTATGAGAAAGCGCCACGCTTCCCGAAGGGAGAAAGGCGGACAGGTATCCGGTAAGCGGCAG
GGTCGGAACAGGAGAGCGCACGAGGGAGCTTCCAGGGGGAAACGCCTGGTATCTTTATAGTCCTGTCGGG
TTTCGCCACCTCTGACTTGAGCGTCGATTTTTGTGATGCTCGTCAGGGGGGCGGAGCCTATGGAAAAACG
CCAGCAACGCGGCCTTTTTACGGTTCCTGGCCTTTTGCTGGCCTTTTGCTCACATGTTCTTTCCTGCGTT
ATCCCCTGATTCTGTGGATAACCGTATTACCGCCTTTGAGTGAGCTGATACCGCTCGCCGCAGCCGAACG
ACCGAGCGCAGCGAGTCAGTGAGCGAGGAAGCGGAAGAGCGCCCAATACGCAAACCGCCTCTCCCCGCGC
GTTGGCCGATTCATTAATGCAGCTGCAGGCCATAGAGCCCACCGCATCCCCAGCATGCCTGCTATTGTCT
TCCCAATCCTCCCCCTTGCTGTCCTGCCCCACCCCACCCCCCAGAATAGAATGACACCTACTCAGACAAT
GCGATGCAATTTCCTCATTTTATTAGGAAAGGACAGTGGGAGTGGCACCTTCCAGGGTCAAGGAAGGCAC
GGGGGAGGGGCAAACAACAGATGGCTGGCAACTAGAAGGCACAGTCGAGGCTGGTCGAGGCAAGCTTTAT
TGAGGCTTAAGCAGTGGGTTCCCTAGTTAGCCAGAGAGCTCCCAGGCTCAGATCTGGTCTAACCAGAGAG
ACCCAGTACAAGCAAAAAGCAATGGTTACAAATAAAGCAATAGCATCACAAATTTCACAAATAAACATAT
GGTTACAAATAAAGCAATAGCATCACAAATTTCACAAATAAATTATAACTTCGTATAATGTATGCTATAC
GAAGTTATGATATCTTGTCTTCGTTGGGAGTGAATTAGCCCTTCCAGTCCCCCCTTTTCTTTTAAAAAGG
TACCGAATTCCAGGCGGGGAGGCGGCCCAAAGGGAGATCCGACTCGTCTGAGGGCGAAGGCGAAGACGCG
GAAGAGGCCGCAGAGCCGGCAGCAGGCCGCGGGAAGGAAGGTCCGCTGGATTGAGGGCCGAAGGGACGTA
GCAGAAGGACGTCCCGCGCAGAATCCAGGTGGCAACACAGGCGAGCAGCCATGGAAAGGACGTCAGCTTC
CCCGACAACACCACGGAATTGTCAGTGCCCAACAGCCGAGCCCCTGTCCAGCAGCGGGCAAGGCAGGCGG
CGATGAGTTCCGCCGTGGCAATAGGGAGGGGGAAAGCGAAAGTCCCGGAAAGGAGCTGACAGGTGGTGGC
AATGCCCCAACCAGTGGGGGTTGCGTCAGCAAACACAGTGCACACCACGCCACGTTGCCTGACAACGGGC
CACAACTCCTCATAAAGAGACAGCAACCAGGATTTATACAAGGAGGAGAAAATGAAAGCCATACGGGAAG
CAATAGCATGATACAAAGGCATTAAAGCAGCGTATCCACATAGCGTAAAAGGAGCAACATAGTTAAGAAT
ACCAGTCAATCTTTCACAAATTTTGTAATCCAGAGGTTGATTGTCGACACTAGATTCAGGCACCGGGCTT
GCGGGTCATGCACCAGGTGCGCGGTCCTTCGGGCACCTCGACGTCGGCGGTGACGGTGAAGCCGAGCCGC
TCGTAGAAGGGGAGGTTGCGGGGCGCGGAGGTCTCCAGGAAGGCGGGCACCCCGGCGCGCTCGGCCGCCT
CCACTCCGGGGAGCACGACGGCGCTGCCCAGACCCTTGCCCTGGTGGTCGGGCGAGACGCCGACGGTGGC
CAGGAACCACGCGGGCTCCTTGGGCCGGTGCGGCGCCAGGAGGCCTTCCATCTGTTGCTGCGCGGCCAGC
CGGGAACCGCTCAACTCGGCCATGCGCGGGCCGATCTCGGCGAACACCGCCCCCGCTTCGACGCTCTCCG
GCGTGGTCCAGACCGCCACCGCGGCGCCGTCGTCCGCGACCCACACCTTGCCGATGTCGAGCCCGACGCG
CGTGAGGAAGAGTTCTTGCAGCTCGGTGACCCGCTCGATGTGGCGGTCCGGGTCGACGGTGTGGCGCGTG
GCGGGGTAGTCGGCGAACGCGGCGGCGAGGGTGCGTACGGCCCGGGGGACGTCGTCGCGGGTGGCGAGGC
GCACCGTGGGCTTGTACTCGGTCATGGTGGCTCGAGGATCCTGTGTTCTGGCGGCAAACCCGTTGCGAAA
AAGAACGTTCACGGCGACTACTGCACTTATATACGGTTCTCCCCCACCCTCGGGAAAAAGGCGGAGCCAG
TACACGACATCACTTTCCCAGTTTACCCCGCGCCACCTTCTCTAGGCACCGGTTCAATTGCCGACCCCTC
CCCCCAACTTCTCGGGGACTGTGGGCGATGTGCGCTCTGCCCACTGACGGGCACCGGAGCCTCTGCATTC
ACTTGTACAGCTCGTCCATGCCGCCGGTGGAGTGGCGGCCCTCGGCGCGTTCGTACTGTTCCACGATGGT
GTAGTCCTCGTTGTGGGAGGTGATGTCCAACTTGATGTTGACGTTGTAGGCGCCGGGCAGCTGCACGGGC
TTCTTGGCCTTGTAGGTGGTCTTGACCTCAGCGTCGTAGTGGCCGCCGTCCTTCAGCTTCAGCCTCTGCT
TGATCTCGCCCTTCAGGGCGCCGTCCTCGGGGTACATCCGCTCGGAGGAGGCCTCCCAGCCCATGGTCTT
CTTCTGCATTACGGGGCCGTCGGAGGGGAAGTTGGTGCCGCGCAGCTTCACCTTGTAGATGAACTCGCCG
TCCTGCAGAGAGGAGTCCTGGGTCACGGTCACCACGCCGCCGTCCTCGAAGTTCATCACGCGCTCCCACT
TGAAGCCCTCGGGGAAGGACAGCTTCAAGTAGTCGGGGATGTCGGCGGGGTGCTTCACGTAGGCCTTGGA
GCCGTACATGAACTGAGGGGACAGGATGTCCCAGGCGAAGGGCAGGGGGCCACCCTTGGTCACCTTCAGC
TTGGCGGTCTGGGTGCCCTCGTAGGGGCGGCCCTCGCCCTCGCCCTCGATCTCGAACTCGTGGCCGTTCA
CGGAGCCCTCCATGTGCACCTTGAAGCGCAGGAACTCCTTGATGATGGCGGAGTTATCCTCCTCGCCCTT
GCTCACAGGGCCCGGATTCTCCTCCACGTCACCGCATGTTAGAAGACTTCCTCTGCCCTCACCGGATCCA
GTTACTTGTACAGCTCGTCCATGCCGAGAGTGATCCCGGCGGCGGTCACGAACTCCAGCAGGACCATGTG
ATCGCGCTTCTCGTTGGGGTCTTTGCTCAGGGCGGACTGGGTGCTCAGGTAGTGGTTGTCGGGCAGCAGC
ACGGGGCCGTCGCCGATGGGGGTGTTCTGCTGGTAGTGGTCGGCGAGCTGCACGCTGCCGTCCTCGATGT
TGTGGCGGATCTTGAAGTTCACCTTGATGCCGTTCTTCTGCTTGTCGGCCATGATATAGACGTTGTGGCT
GTTGTAGTTGTACTCCAGCTTGTGCCCCAGGATGTTGCCGTCCTCCTTGAAGTCGATGCCCTTCAGCTCG
ATGCGGTTCACCAGGGTGTCGCCCTCGAACTTCACCTCGGCGCGGGTCTTGTAGTTGCCGTCGTCCTTGA
AGAAGATGGTGCGCTCCTGGACGTAGCCTTCGGGCATGGCGGACTTGAAGAAGTCGTGCTGCTTCATGTG
GTCGGGGTAGCGGCTGAAGCACTGCACGCCGTAGGTCAGGGTGGTCACGAGGGTGGGCCAGGGCACGGGC
AGCTTGCCGGTGGTGCAGATGAACTTCAGGGTCAGCTTGCCGTAGGTGAGCTCTTATTTGCGTAGGGATA
ACAGGGTAATGTCGAGGCCGGACACGCTGAACTTGTGGCCGTTTACGTCGCCGTCCAGCTCGACCAGGAT
GGGCACCACCCCGGTGAACAGCTCCTCGCCCTTGCTCACCATGGTGGCGCTCGAGGATCGATCCGGGCGA
CTCAGTCTGTCGGAGGACTGGCGCGCCGAGTGAGGGGTTGTGAGCTCTTTTATAGAGCTCGGGAAGCAGA
AGCGCGCGAACAGAAGCGAGAAGCAGGCTGATTGGTTAATTCAAATAAGGCGCAGGGTCATTTCAGGTCC
TTGGGGGAGCCTGGAAACATCTGATGGGTCTTAAGAAACTGCTGAGGGTTGGGCCATATCTGGGGACCAT
CTGTTCTTGGCCTCGGGCCGGGGCCGAAACTGCGGTGACCATCTGTTCTTGGCCCCGGGCCGGGGCCGAA
ACTGCTCACCGCAGATATCCTGTTTGGCCCAACGTTAGCTATTTTCATGTACCCGCCCTTGATCTGAACT
TCTCTATTCTTGGTTTGGTATTTTTCCATGCCTTGCAAAATGGCGTTACTGCAGCTAGCACGTGACGCGT
AATCGATAAAATTTTGAATTTTTGTAATTTGTTTTTGTAATTCTTTAGTTTGTATGTCTGTTGCTATTAT
GTCTACTATTCTTTCCCCTGCACTGTACCCCCCAATCCCCCCTTTTCTTTTAAAAGTTAACCGATACCGT
CGAGATCCGTTCACTAATCGAATGGATCTGTCTCTGTCTCTCTCTCCACCTTCTTCTTCTATTCCTTCGG
GCCTGTCGGGTCCCCTCGGGGTTGGGAGGTGGGTCTGAAACGATAATGGTGAATATCCCTGCCTAACTCT
ATTCACTATAGAAAGTACAGCAAAAACTATTCTTAAACCTACCAAGCCTCCTACTATCATTATGAATAAT
TTTATATACCACAGCCAATTTGTTATGTTAAACCAATTCCACAAACTTGCCCATTTATCTAATTCCAATA
ATTCTTGTTCATTCTTTTCTTGCTGGTTTTGCGATTCTTCAATTAAGGAGTGTATTAAGCTTGTGTAATT
GTTAATTTCTCTGTCCCACTCCATCCAGGTCGTGTGATTCCAAATCTGTTCCAGAGATTCATTACTCCAA
CTAGCATTCCAAGGCACAGCAGTGGTGCAAATGAGTTTTCCAGAGCAACCCCAAATCCCCAGGAGCTGTT
GATCCTTTAGGTATCTTTCCACAGCCAGGATTCTTGCCTGGAGCTGCTTGATGCCCCAGACTGTGAGTTG
CAACAGATGCTGTTGCGCCTCAATAGCCCTCAGCAAATTGTTCTGCTGCTGCACTATACCAGACAATAAT
TGTCTGGCCTGTACCGTCAGCGTCATTGACGCTGCGCCCATAGTGCTTCCTGCTGCTCCCAAGAACCCAA
GGAACAAAGCTCCTATTCCCACTGCTCTTTTTTCTCTCTGCACCACTCTTCTCTTTGCCTTGGTGGGTGC
TACTCCTAATGGTTCAATTTTTACTACTTTATATTTATATAATTCACTTCTCCAATTGTCCCTCATATCT
CCTCCTCCAGGTCTGAAGATCAGGGCCGCTTGCTGTGCGGTGGTCTTACTTTTGTTTTGCTCTTCCTCTA
TCTTGTCTAAAGCTTCCTTGGTGTCTTTTATCTCTATCCTTTGATGCACACAATAGAGGGTTGCTACTGT
ATTATATAATGATCTAAGTTCTTCTGATCCTGTCTGAAGGGATGGTTGTAGCTGTCCCAGTATTTGTCTA
CAGCCTTCTGATGTTTCTAACAGGCCAGGATTAACTGCGAATCGTTCTAGCTCCCTGCTTGCCCATACTA
TATGTTTTAATTTATATTTTTTCTTTCCCCCTGGCCTTAACCGAATTTTTTCCCATCGCGATCTAATTCT
CCCCCGCTTAATACTGACGCTCTCGCACCCATCTCTCTCCTTCTAGCCTCCGCTAGTCAAAATTTTTGGC
GTACTCACCAGTCGCCGCCCCTCGCCTCTTGCCGTGCGCGCTTCAGCAAGCCGAGTCCTGCGTCGAGAGA
GCTCCTCTGGTTTCCCTTTCGCTTTCAAGTCCCTGTTCGGGCGCCACTGCTAGAGATTTTCCACACTGAC
TAAAAGGGTCTGAGGGATCTCTAGTTACCAGAGTCACACAACAGACGGGCACACACTACTTGAAGCACTC
AAGGCAAGCTTTATTGAGGCTTAAGCAGTGGGTTCCCTAGTTAGCCAGAGAGCTCCCAGGCTCAGATCTG
GTCTAACCAGAGAGACCCGTTTATGTATCGAGCTAGGCACTTAAATACAATATCTCTGCAATGCGGCAAT
TCAGTGGTTCGTCCAATCCATGTCAGACCCGTCTGTTGCCTTCCTAATAAGGCACGATCGTACCACCTTA
CTTCCACCAATCGGCATGCACGGTGCTTTTTCTCTCCTTGTAAGGCATGTTGCTAACTCATCGTTACCAT
GTTGCAAGACTACAAGAGTATTGCATAAGACTACATTGACGTCAGGTGGCACTTTTCGGGGAAATGTGCG
CGGAACCCCTATTTGTTTATTTTTCTAAATACATTCAAATATGTATCCGCTCATGAGACAATAACCCTGA
TAAATGCTTCAATAATATTGAAAAAGGAAGAGTATGAGTATTCAACATTTCCGTGTCGCCCTTATTCCCT
TTTTTGCGGCATTTTGCCTTCCTGTTTTTGCTCACCCAGAAACGCTGGTGAAAGTAAAAGATGCTGAAGA
TCAGTTGGGTGCACGAGTGGGTTACATCGAACTGGATCTCAACAGCGGTAAGATCCTTGAGAGTTTTCGC
CCCGAAGAACGTTTTCCAATGATGAGCACTTTTAAAGTTCTGCTATGTGGCGCGGTATTATCCCGTATTG
ACGCCGGGCAAGAGCAACTCGGTCGCCGCATACACTATTCTCAGAATGACTTGGTTGAGTACTCACCAGT
CACAGAAAAGCATCTTACGGATGGCATGACAGTAAGAGAATTATGCAGTGCTGCCATAACCATGAGTGAT
AACACTGCGGCCAACTTACTTCTGACAACGATCGGAGGACCGAAGGAGCTAACCGCTTTTTTGCACAACA
TGGGGGATCATGTAACTCGCCTTGATCGTTGGGAACCGGAGCTGAATGAAGCCATACCAAACGACGAGCG
TGACACCACGATGCCTGTAGCAATGGCAACAACGTTGCGCAAACTATTAACTGGCGAACTACTTACTCTA
GCTTCCCGGCAACAATTAATAGACTGGATGGAGGCGGATAAAGTTGCAGGACCACTTCTGCGCTCGGCCC
TTCCGGCTGGCTGGTTTATTGCTGATAAATCTGGAGCCGGTGAGCGTGGGTCTCGCGGTATCATTGCAGC
ACTGGGGCCAGATGGTAAGCCCTCCCGTATCGTAGTTATCTACACGACGGGGAGTCAGGCAACTATGGAT
GAACGAAATAGACAGATCGCTGAGATAGGTGCCTCACTGATTAAGCATTGGTAACTGTCAGACCAAGTTT
ACTCATATATACTTTAGATTGATTTAAAACTTCATTTTTAATTTAAAAGGATCTAGGTGAAGATCCTTTT
TGATAATCTCATGACCAAAATCCCTTAACGTGAGTTTTCGTTCCACTGAGCGTCAGACCCCGTAGAAAAG
ATCAAAGGATCTTCTTGAGATCCTTTTTTTCTGCGCGTAATCTGCTGCTTGCAAACAAAAAAACCACCGC
TACCAGCGGTGGTTTGTTTGCCGGATCAAGAGCTACCAACTCTTTTTCCGAAGGTAACTGGCTTCAGCAG
AGCGCAGATACCAAATACTGTTCTTCTAGTGTAGCCGTAGTTAGGCCACCACTTCAAGAACTCTGTAGCA
CCGCCTACATACCTCGCTCTGCTAATCCTGTTACCAGTGGCTGCTGCCAGTGGCGATAAGTCGTGTCTTA
CCGGGTTGGACTCAAGACGATAGTTACCGGATAAGGCGCAGCGGTCG
