>Addgene plasmid #31482 | pCVL Traffic Light Reporter 1.1 (Sce target) Ef1a Puro | addgene partial sequence | sequence record 128721 | EGFP-C 5'-CATGGTCCTGCTGGAGTTCGTG-3'
TCTCGGCATGGACGAGCTGTACAAGTAACTGGATCCGGTGAGGGCAGAGGAAGTCTTCTAACATGCGGTG
ACGTGGAGGAGAATCCGGGCCCTGTGAGCAAGGGCGAGGAGGATAACTCCGCCATCATCAAGGAGTTCCT
GCGCTTCAAGGTGCACATGGAGGGCTCCGTGAACGGCCACGAGTTCGAGATCGAGGGCGAGGGCGAGGGC
CGCCCCTACGAGGGCACCCAGACCGCCAAGCTGAAGGTGACCAAGGGTGGCCCCCTGCCCTTCGCCTGGG
ACATCCTGTCCCCTCAGTTCATGTACGGCTCCAAGGCCTACGTGAAGCACCCCGCCGACATCCCCGACTA
CTTGAAGCTGTCCTTCCCCGAGGGCTTCAAGTGGGAGCGCGTGATGAACTTCGAGGACGGCGGCGTGGTG
ACCGTGACCCAGGACTCCTCTCTGCAGGACGGCGAGTTCATCTACAAGGTGAAGCTGCGCGGCACCAACT
TCCCCTCCGACGGCCCCGTAATGCAGAAGAAGACCATGGGCTGGGAGGCCTCCTCCGAGCGGATGTACCC
CGAGGACGGCGCCCTGAAGGGCGAGATCAAGCAGAGGCTGAAGCTGAAGGACGGCGGCCACTACGACGCT
GAGGTCAAGACCACCTACAAGGCCAAGAAGCCCGTGCAGCTGCCCGGCGCCTACAACGTCAACATCAAGT
TGGACATCACCTCCCACAACGAGGACTACACCATCGTGGAACAGTACGAACGCGCCGAGGGCCGCCACTC
CACCGGCGGCATGGACGAGCTGTACAAGTGAATGCAGAGGCTCCGGTGCCCGTCAGTGGGCAGAGCGCAC
ATCGCCCACAGTCCCCGAGAAGTTGGGGG
