>Addgene plasmid #31482 | pCVL Traffic Light Reporter 1.1 (Sce target) Ef1a Puro | addgene partial sequence | sequence record 130261 | pHR-SIN-F 5'-CCAAGGACCTGAAATGACCC-3'
AATTAACCAATCAGCCTGCTTCTCGCTTCTGTTCGCGCGCTTCTGCTTCCCGAGCTCTATAAAAGAGCTC
ACAACCCCTCACTCGGCGCGCCAGTCCTCCGACAGACTGAGTCGCCCGGATCGATCCTCGAGCGCCACCA
TGGTGAGCAAGGGCGAGGAGCTGTTCACCGGGGTGGTGCCCATCCTGGTCGAGCTGGACGGCGACGTAAA
CGGCCACAAGTTCAGCGTGTCCGGCCTCGACATTACCCTGTTATCCCTACGCAAATAAGAGCTCACCTAC
GGCAAGCTGACCCTGAAGTTCATCTGCACCACCGGCAAGCTGCCCGTGCCCTGGCCCACCCTCGTGACCA
CCCTGACCTACGGCGTGCAGTGCTTCAGCCGCTACCCCGACCACATGAAGCAGCACGACTTCTTCAAGTC
CGCCATGCCCGAAGGCTACGTCCAGGAGCGCACCATCTTCTTCAAGGACGACGGCAACTACAAGACCCGC
GCCGAGGTGAAGTTCGAGGGCGACACCCTGGTGAACCGCATCGAGCTGAAGGGCATCGACTTCAAGGAGG
ACGGCAACATCCTGGGGCACAAGCTGGAGTACAACTACAACAGCCACAACGTCTATATCATGGCCGACAA
GCAGAAGAACGGCATCAAGGTGAACTTCAAGATCCGCCACAACATCGAGGACGGCAGCGTGCAGCTCGCC
GACCACTACCAGCAGAACACCCCCATCGGCGACGGCCCCGTGCTGCTGCCCGACAACCACTACCTGAGCA
CCCAGTCCGCCCTGAGCAAAGACCCCAACGAGAAGCGCGATCACATGGTCCTGCTGGAGTTCGTGACCGC
CGCCGGGATCACTCTCGGCATGGACGAGCTGTACAAGTAACTGGATCCGGTGAGGGCAGAGGAAGTCTTC
TAACATGCGGTGACGTGGAGGAGAATCCGGGCCCTGTGAGCAAGGGCGAGGAGGATAACTCCGCCATCAT
CAAGGAGTTCCTGCGCTTCAAGGTGCACATGGAGGGCTCCGTGAACGGCCACGAGTTCGAGATCGAGGGC
GAGGGCGAGGGCCGCCCCTACGAGGGCACCCAGACCGCCAAGCTGAAGGTGACCAAGGGTGGCCCCCTGC
CCTTCGCCTGGGA
