>Addgene plasmid #31482 | pCVL Traffic Light Reporter 1.1 (Sce target) Ef1a Puro | addgene partial sequence | sequence record 130266 | puro-variant-R 5'-gtgggcttgtactcggtcat-3'
GGCGGCAAACCCGTTGCGAAAAAGAACGTTCACGGCGACTACTGCACTTATATACGGTTCTCCCCCACCC
TCGGGAAAAAGGCGGAGCCAGTACACGACATCACTTTCCCAGTTTACCCCGCGCCACCTTCTCTAGGCAC
CGGTTCAATTGCCGACCCCTCCCCCCAACTTCTCGGGGACTGTGGGCGATGTGCGCTCTGCCCACTGACG
GGCACCGGAGCCTCTGCATTCACTTGTACAGCTCGTCCATGCCGCCGGTGGAGTGGCGGCCCTCGGCGCG
TTCGTACTGTTCCACGATGGTGTAGTCCTCGTTGTGGGAGGTGATGTCCAACTTGATGTTGACGTTGTAG
GCGCCGGGCAGCTGCACGGGCTTCTTGGCCTTGTAGGTGGTCTTGACCTCAGCGTCGTAGTGGCCGCCGT
CCTTCAGCTTCAGCCTCTGCTTGATCTCGCCCTTCAGGGCGCCGTCCTCGGGGTACATCCGCTCGGAGGA
GGCCTCCCAGCCCATGGTCTTCTTCTGCATTACGGGGCCGTCGGAGGGGAAGTTGGTGCCGCGCAGCTTC
ACCTTGTAGATGAACTCGCCGTCCTGCAGAGAGGAGTCCTGGGTCACGGTCACCACGCCGCCGTCCTCGA
AGTTCATCACGCGCTCCCACTTGAAGCCCTCGGGGAAGGACAGCTTCAAGTAGTCGGGGATGTCGGCGGG
GTGCTTCACGTAGGCCTTGGAGCCGTACATGAACTGAGGGGACAGGATGTCCCAGGCGAAGGGCAGGGGG
CCACCCTTGGTCACCTTCAGCTTGGCGGTCTGGGTGCCCTCGTAGGGGCGGCCCTCGCCCTCGCCCTCGA
TCTCGAACTCGTGGCCGTTCACGGAGCCCTCCATGTGCACCTTGAAGCGCAGGAACTCCTTGATGATGGC
GGAGTTATCCTCCTCGCCCTTGCTCACAGGGCCCGGATTCTCCTCCACGTCACCGCATGTTAGAAGACTT
CCTCTGCCCTCACCGGATCCAGTTACTTGTACAGCTCGTCCATGCCGAGAGTGATCC
